>Addgene plasmid #193394 | pNC-Green | addgene full sequence | sequence record 383129 | Addgene NGS Result
AGTGGTCTCTGTCCAGTCCTGGCCTCGTCGGCCATTCTCGACTAAGTTGGCAGCATCACCCGACGCACTT
TGCGCCGAATAAATACCTGTGACGGAAGATCACTTCGCAGAATAAATAAATCCTGGTGTCCCTGTTGATA
CCGGGAAGCCCTGGGCCAACTTTTGGCGAAAATGAGACGTTGATCGGCACGTAAGAGGTTCCAACTTTCA
CCATAATGAAATAAGATCACTACCGGGCGTATTTTTTGAGTTATCGAGATTTTCAGGAGCTAAGGAAGCT
AAACTTTTGCTGACGAGAACAGGGACTGGTGAAATGCAGTTTAAGGTTTACACCTATAAAAGAGAGAGCC
GTTATCGTCTGTTTGTGGATGTACAGAGTGATATTATTGACACGCCTGGGCGACGGATGGTGATCCCCCT
GGCCAGTGCACGTCTGCTGTCAGATAAAGTCTCCCGTGAACTTTACCCGGTGGTGCATATCGGGGATGAA
AGCTGGCGCATGATGACCACCGATATGGCCAGTGTGCCGGTATCCGTTATCGGGGAAGAAGTGGCTGATC
TCAGCCACCGCGAAAATGACATCAAAAACGCCATTAACCTGATGTTCTGGGGAATATAAATGTCAGGCTC
CCTTATACACAGGGCCAGTCTGGCCACTTGTGGTCTGCTGAGACCCCTGCAGCCCGGGGGATCCACTAGT
TCTAGAGCGGCCGCCACCGCGGTGGAGCTCCAGCTTTTGTTCCCTTTAGTGAGGGTTAATTGCGCGCTTG
GCGTAATCATGGTCATAGCTGTTTCCTGTGTGAAATTGTTATCCGCTCACAATTCCACACAACATACGAG
CCGGAAGCATAAAGTGTAAAGCCTGGGGTGCCTAATGAGTGAGCTAACTCACATTAATTGCGTTGCGCTC
ACTGCCCGCTTTCCAGTCGGGAAACCTGTCGTGCCAGCTGCATTAATGAATCGGCCAACGCGCGGGGAGA
GGCGGTTTGCGTATTGGGCGCTCTTCCGCTTCCTCGCTCACTGACTCGCTGCGCTCGGTCGTTCGGCTGC
GGCGAGCGGTATCAGCTCACTCAAAGGCGGTAATACGGTTATCCACAGAATCAGGGGATAACGCAGGAAA
GAACATGAAGGCCTTGACAGGATATATTGGCGGGTAAACTAARKCGCTGTATGTGTTTGTTTGAGATCTC
ATGTGAGCAAAAGGCCAGCAAAAGGCCAGGAACCGTAAAAAGGCCGCGTTGCTGGCGTTTTTCCATAGGC
TCCGCCCCCCTGACGAGCATCACAAAAATCGACGCTCAAGTCAGAGGTGGCGAAACCCGACAGGACTATA
AAGATACCAGGCGTTTCCCCCTGGAAGCTCCCTCGTGCGCTCTCCTGTTCCGACCCTGCCGCTTACCGGA
TACCTGTCCGCCTTTCTCCCTTCGGGAAGCGTGGCGCTTTCTCATAGCTCACGCTGTAGGTATCTCAGTT
CGGTGTAGGTCGTTCGCTCCAAGCTGGGCTGTGTGCACGAACCCCCCGTTCAGCCCGACCGCTGCGCCTT
ATCCGGTAACTATCGTCTTGAGTCCAACCCGGTAAGACACGACTTATCGCCACTGGCAGCAGCCACTGGT
AACAGGATTAGCAGAGCGAGGTATGTAGGCGGTGCTACAGAGTTCTTGAAGTGGTGGCCTAACTACGGCT
ACACTAGAAGAACAGTATTTGGTATCTGCGCTCTGCTGAAGCCAGTTACCTTCGGAAGAAGAGTTGGTAG
CTCTTGATCCGGCAAACAAACCACCGCTGGTAGCGGTGGTTTTTTTGTTTGCAAGCAGCAGATTACGCGC
AGAAAAAAAGGATCTCAAGAAGATCCTTTGATCTTTTCTACGGGGTCTGACGCTCAGTGGAACGAAAACT
CACGTTAAGGGATTTTGGTCATGAGATTATCAAAAAGGATCTTCACCTAGATCCTTTTAAATTAAAAATG
AAGTTTTAAATCAATCTAAAGTATATATGTGTAACATTGGTCTAGTGATTAGAAAAACTCATCGAGCATC
AAATGAAACTGCAATTTATTCATATCAGGATTATCAATACCATATTTTTGAAAAAGCCGTTTCTGTAATG
AAGGAGAAAACTCACCGAGGCAGTTCCATAGGATGGCAAGATCCTGGTATCGGTCTGCGATTCCGACTCG
TCCAACATCAATACAACCTATTAATTTCCCCTCGTCAAAAATAAGGTTATCAAGTGAGAAATCACCATGA
GTGACGACTGAATCCGGTGAGAATGGCAAAAGTTTATGCATTTCTTTCCAGACTTGTTCAACAGGCCAGC
CATTACGCTCGTCATCAAAATCACTCGCATCAACCAAACCGTTATTCATTCGTGATTGCGCCTGAGCGAG
ACGAAATACGCGATCGCTGTTAAAAGGACAATTACAAACAGGAATCGAATGCAACCGGCGCAGGAACACT
GCCAGCGCATCAACAATATTTTCACCTGAATCAGGATATTCTTCTAATACCTGGAATGCTGTTTTCCCTG
GGATCGCAGTGGTGAGTAACCATGCATCATCAGGAGTACGGATAAAATGCTTGATGGTCGGAAGAGGCAT
AAATTCCGTCAGCCAGTTTAGTCTGACCATCTCATCTGTAACATCATTGGCAACGCTACCTTTGCCATGT
TTCAGAAACAACTCTGGCGCATCGGGCTTCCCATACAATCGGTAGATTGTCGCACCTGATTGCCCGACAT
TATCGCGAGCCCATTTATACCCATATAAATCAGCATCCATGTTGGAATTTAATCGCGGCCTTGAGCAAGA
CGTTTCCCGTTGAATATGGCTCATAACACCCCTTGTATTACTGTTTATGTAAGCAGACAGTTTTATTGTT
CATGATGATATATTTTTATCTTGTGCAATGTAACATCAGAGATTTTGAGACACAACGTGGCTTTGTTGAA
TAAATCGAACTTTTGCTGAGTTGAAGGATCAGATCACGCATCTTCCCGACAACGCAGACCGTTCCGTGGC
AAAGCAAAAGTTCAAAATCACCAACTGGTCCACCTACAACAAAGCTCTCATCAACCGTGGCTCCCTCACT
TTCTGGCTGGATGATGGGGCGATTCAGGCGATCCCCATCCAACAGCCCGCCGTCGAGCGGGCTTTTTTAT
CCCCGGAAGCCTGTGGATAGAGGGTAGTTATCCACGTGAAACCGCTAATGCCCCGCAAAGCCTTGATTCA
CGGGGCTTTCCGGCCCGCTCCAAAAACTATCCACGTGAAATCGCTAATCAGGGTACGTGAAATCGCTAAT
CGGAGTACGTGAAATCGCTAATAAGGTCACGTGAAATCGCTAATCAAAAAGGCACGTGAGAACGCTAATA
GCCCTTTCAGATCAACAGCTTGCAAACACCCCTCGCTCCGGCAAGTAGTTACAGCAAGTAGTATGTTCAA
TTAGCTTTTCAATTATGAATATATATATCAATTATTGGTCGCCCTTGGCTTGTGGACAATGCGCTACGCG
CACCGGCTCCGCCCGTGGACAACCGCAAGCGGTTGCCCACCGTCGAGCGCCTTTGCCCACAACCCGGCGG
CCGGCCGCAACAGATCGTTTTATAAATTTTTTTTTTTGAAAAAGAAAAAGCCCGAAAGGCGGCAACCTCT
CGGGCTTCTGGATTTCCGATCCCCGGAATTAGATCTTGGCAGGATATATTGTGGTGTAACGTTAACATTA
ACGCTTACAATTTCCATTCGCCATTCAGGCTGCGCAACTGTTGGGAAGGGCGATCGGTGCGGGCCTCTTC
GCTATTACGCCAGCTGGCGAAAGGGGGATGTGCTGCAAGGCGATTAAGTTGGGTAACGCCAGGGTTTTCC
CAGTCACGACGTTGTAAAACGACGGCCAGTGAGCGCGCGTAATACGACTCACTATAGGGCGAATTGGGTA
CCGGGCCCCCCCTCGAGGTCGACGGTATCGATA
Features (pLannotate 1.2.2; 18 found; start..end, strand, type, name):
    181..283     +  promoter       cat promoter: promoter of the E. coli cat gene encoding chloramphenicol acetyltransferase
    314..616     +  CDS            ccdB: CCDB_ECOLI - Also known as G, letB, letD. Experimental evidence at protein level: Swiss-Prot protein existence level 1. Toxic component of a type II toxin-antitoxin (TA) system, functioning in plasmid maintainence. Responsible for the post- segregational killing (PSK) of plasmid-free cells, also referred to as a plasmid addiction system. Half-life of over 2 hours. Cell killing by CcdB is accompanied by filamentation, defects in chromosome and plasmid segregation, defects in cell division, formation of anucleate cells, decreased DNA synthesis and plasmid loss. Interferes with the activity of DN
    676..730     -  misc_feature   MCS (fragment): pBluescript multiple cloning site
    743..761     -  promoter       T3 promoter: promoter for bacteriophage T3 RNA polymerase
    806..822     -  protein_bind   lac operator: The lac repressor binds to the lac operator to inhibit transcription in E. coli. This inhibition can be relieved by adding lactose or isopropyl-β-D-thiogalactopyranoside (IPTG). lac repressor encoded by lacI
    830..860     -  promoter       lac promoter: promoter for the E. coli lac operon
    875..896     -  protein_bind   CAP binding site: CAP binding activates transcription in the presence of cAMP. E. coli catabolite activator protein
    909..1001    -  CDS            lacI (fragment): lac repressor; lacI; The lac repressor binds to the lac operator to inhibit transcription in E. coli. This inhibition can be relieved by adding lactose or isopropyl-β-D-thiogalactopyranoside (IPTG).
   1003..1127    -  rep_origin     RSF ori (fragment): Plasmids containing the RSF 1030 origin of replication can be propagated in E. coli cells that contain additional plasmids with compatible origins.
   1135..1159    +  misc_feature   RB T-DNA repeat: right border repeat from nopaline C58 T-DNA
   1250..1838    -  rep_origin     ori: high-copy-number ColE1/pMB1/pBR322/pUC origin of replication
   2009..2824    -  CDS            KanR: aminoglycoside phosphotransferase; aph(3')-Ia; confers resistance to kanamycin in bacteria or G418 (Geneticin®) in eukaryotes
   3009..3110    +  CDS            TRA2_ECOLX (fragment): Protein predicted: Swiss-Prot protein existence level 4. Required for transposition of transposon Tn903. From Escherichia coli.
   3115..3550    +  rep_origin     pSa ori: origin of replication from bacterial plasmid pSa
   3677..3699    +  misc_feature   LB T-DNA repeat: left border repeat from nopaline C58 T-DNA (truncated)
   3727..3882    -  CDS            lacZα (fragment): LacZα fragment of β-galactosidase; lacZ fragment
   3890..3908    +  promoter       T7 promoter: promoter for bacteriophage T7 RNA polymerase
   3917..2       -  misc_feature   MCS (fragment) (across the origin): pBluescript multiple cloning site
