[The description below was written by a language model from this plasmid's Addgene catalogue record and pLannotate feature annotations shown in this document.]
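Description:
pNC-Green is an empty plant expression backbone derived from the small binary vector pGreen and adapted for Nimble Cloning, a high-throughput method for inserting genes of interest. At just under 4 kb, it carries a high-copy ColE1/pUC-type origin for propagation in E. coli, a kanamycin resistance gene (aph(3')-Ia) for bacterial selection, and the pSa origin characteristic of pGreen vectors. In Agrobacterium the pSa origin generally depends on replication functions supplied in trans by a helper plasmid, though the record does not mention one.

Between the nopaline-type left and right T-DNA border repeats lies a region derived from the pBluescript polylinker, with residual lacZα, lac promoter/operator, and flanking T7 and T3 promoters. Into this region the depositor has placed the "NC frame", which the annotation shows to include a ccdB toxin gene driven by the cat promoter. ccdB poisons DNA gyrase in ordinary E. coli strains, so the empty vector has to be maintained in a ccdB-tolerant strain. When an insert replaces the cassette during cloning, only recombinant plasmids yield colonies in standard hosts, giving negative selection against uncut or unrecombined vector.

No insert is present. The feature table also identifies no plant promoter, terminator or plant selectable marker within the T-DNA, although unannotated stretches of the sequence may hold elements the automated annotation did not recognise. The stated purpose is ectopic expression in plants, but the record does not say which regulatory elements would drive that expression.
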