Addgene plasmid #193394: pNC-Green
Purpose: (Empty Backbone) Nimble cloning-compatible vector for plant ectopic expression
Depositing lab: Pu Yan. Depositing organization: Chinese Academy of Tropical Agricultural Sciences. Publication: A Nimble Cloning-compatible vector system for high-throughput gene functional analysis in plants. Yan P, Tuo D, Shen W, Deng H, Zhou P, Gao X. Plant Commun. 2023 Mar 13;4(2):100471. doi: 10.1016/j.xplc.2022.100471. Epub 2022 Nov 9. PubMed 36352791.
Backbone
  Vector backbone: pGreen
  Vector type: Plant Expression
Growth in bacteria
  Bacterial resistance: Kanamycin, 50 μg/mL
  Growth temperature: 37°C
  Growth strain: ccdB Survival
  Copy number: High Copy
Gene/Insert
  Gene/Insert name: None
Terms and licenses: Academic/Nonprofit Terms; Industry Terms: Not Available to Industry
Depositor comments: NC frame
How to cite: pNC-Green was a gift from Pu Yan (Addgene plasmid # 193394 ; http://n2t.net/addgene:193394 ; RRID:Addgene_193394)
